>Addgene plasmid #100720 | pET28b-hTIG3-1-132 | addgene full sequence | sequence record 197629 | Addgene NGS Result
GGGGCCTGCCACCATACCCACGCCGAAACAAGCGCTCATGAGCCCGAAGTGGCGAGCCCGATCTTCCCCA
TCGGTGATGTCGGCGATATAGGCGCCAGCAACCGCACCTGTGGCGCCGGTGATGCCGGCCACGATGCGTC
CGGCGTAGAGGATCGAGATCTCGATCCCGCGAAATTAATACGACTCACTATAGGGGAATTGTGAGCGGAT
AACAATTCCCCTCTAGAAATAATTTTGTTTAACTTTAAGAAGGAGATATACCATGGGCAGCAGCCATCAT
CATCATCATCACAGCAGCGGCCTGGTGCCGCGCGGCAGCCATATGGCTTCGCCACACCAAGAGCCCAAAC
CTGGAGACCTGATTGAGATTTTCCGCCTTGGCTATGAGCACTGGGCCCTGTATATAGGAGATGGCTACGT
GATCCATCTGGCTCCTCCAAGTGAGTACCCCGGGGCTGGCTCCTCCAGTGTCTTCTCAGTCCTGAGCAAC
AGTGCAGAGGTGAAACGGGAGCGCCTGGAAGATGTGGTGGGAGGCTGTTGCTATCGGGTCAACAACAGCT
TGGACCATGAGTACCAACCACGGCCCGTGGAGGTGATCATCAGTTCTGCGAAGGAGATGGTTGGTCAGAA
GATGAAGTACAGTATTGTGAGCAGGAACTGTGAGCACTTTGTCACCCAGCTGAGATATGGCAAGTCCCGC
TGTAAACAGGTGGAAAAGTAACTCGAGCACCACCACCACCACCACTGAGATCCGGCTGCTAACAAAGCCC
GAAAGGAAGCTGAGTTGGCTGCTGCCACCGCTGAGCAATAACTAGCATAACCCCTTGGGGCCTCTAAACG
GGTCTTGAGGGGTTTTTTGCTGAAAGGAGGAACTATATCCGGATTGGCGAATGGG
[124 nt withheld, positions 896-1019]
C
[91 nt withheld, positions 1021-1111]
A
[49 nt withheld, positions 1113-1161]
CCTTTGACGTTGGAGTCCACGTTCTTT
[37 nt withheld, positions 1189-1225]
ACCCTATCTCGGTCTATTCTTTTGATTTATAAGGGATTTTGCCGATTTCGGCCTATTGGTTAAAAAATGA
GCTGATTTAACAAAAATTTAACGCGAATTTTAACAAAATATTAACGCTTACAATTTAGGTGGCACTTTTC
GGGGAAATGTGCGCGGAACCCCTATTTGTTTATTTTTCTAAATACATTCAAATATGTATCCGCTCATGAA
TTAATTCTTAGAAAAACTCATCGAGCATCAAATGAAACTGCAATTTATTCATATCAGGATTATCAATACC
ATATTTTTGAAAAAGCCGTTTCTGTAATGAAGGAGAAAACTCACCGAGGCAGTTCCATAGGATGGCAAGA
TCCTGGTATCGGTCTGCGATTCCGACTCGTCCAACATCAATACAACCTATTAATTTCCCCTCGTCAAAAA
TAAGGTTATCAAGTGAGAAATCACCATGAGTGACGACTGAATCCGGTGAGAATGGCAAAAGTTTATGCAT
TTCTTTCCAGACTTGTTCAACAGGCCAGCCATTACGCTCGTCATCAAAATCACTCGCATCAACCAAACCG
TTATTCATTCGTGATTGCGCCTGAGCGAGACGAAATACGCGATCGCTGTTAAAAGGACAATTACAAACAG
GAATCGAATGCAACCGGCGCAGGAACACTGCCAGCGCATCAACAATATTTTCACCTGAATCAGGATATTC
TTCTAATACCTGGAATGCTGTTTTCCCGGGGATCGCAGTGGTGAGTAACCATGCATCATCAGGAGTACGG
ATAAAATGCTTGATGGTCGGAAGAGGCATAAATTCCGTCAGCCAGTTTAGTCTGACCATCTCATCTGTAA
CATCATTGGCAACGCTACCTTTGCCATGTTTCAGAAACAACTCTGGCGCATCGGGCTTCCCATACAATCG
ATAGATTGTCGCACCTGATTGCCCGACATTATCGCGAGCCCATTTATACCCATATAAATCAGCATCCATG
TTGGAATTTAATCGCGGCCTAGAGCAAGACGTTTCCCGTTGAATATGGCTCATAACACCCCTTGTATTAC
TGTTTATGTAAGCAGACAGTTTTATTGTTCATGACCAAAATCCCTTAACGTGAGTTTTCGTTCCACTGAG
CGTCAGACCCCGTAGAAAAGATCAAAGGATCTTCTTGAGATCCTTTTTTTCTGCGCGTAATCTGCTGCTT
GCAAACAAAAAAACCACCGCTACCAGCGGTGGTTTGTTTGCCGGATCAAGAGCTACCAACTCTTTTTCCG
AAGGTAACTGGCTTCAGCAGAGCGCAGATACCAAATACTGTCCTTCTAGTGTAGCCGTAGTTAGGCCACC
ACTTCAAGAACTCTGTAGCACCGCCTACATACCTCGCTCTGCTAATCCTGTTACCAGTGGCTGCTGCCAG
TGGCGATAAGTCGTGTCTTACCGGGTTGGACTCAAGACGATAGTTACCGGATAAGGCGCAGCGGTCGGGC
TGAACGGGGGGTTCGTGCACACAGCCCAGCTTGGAGCGAACGACCTACACCGAACTGAGATACCTACAGC
GTGAGCTATGAGAAAGCGCCACGCTTCCCGAAGGGAGAAAGGCGGACAGGTATCCGGTAAGCGGCAGGGT
CGGAACAGGAGAGCGCACGAGGGAGCTTCCAGGGGGAAACGCCTGGTATCTTTATAGTCCTGTCGGGTTT
CGCCACCTCTGACTTGAGCGTCGATTTTTGTGATGCTCGTCAGGGGGGCGGAGCCTATGGAAAAACGCCA
GCAACGCGGCCTTTTTACGGTTCCTGGCCTTTTGCTGGCCTTTTGCTCACATGTTCTTTCCTGCGTTATC
CCCTGATTCTGTGGATAACCGTATTACCGCCTTTGAGTGAGCTGATACCGCTCGCCGCAGCCGAACGACC
GAGCGCAGCGAGTCAGTGAGCGAGGAAGCGGAAGAGCGCCTGATGCGGTATTTTCTCCTTACGCATCTGT
GCGGTATTTCACACCGCAATGGTGCACTCTCAGTACAATCTGCTCTGATGCCGCATAGTTAAGCCAGTAT
ACACTCCGCTATCGCTACGTGACTGGGTCATGGCTGCGCCCCGACACCCGCCAACACCCGCTGACGCGCC
CTGACGGGCTTGTCTGCTCCCGGCATCCGCTTACAGACAAGCTGTGACCGTCTCCGGGAGCTGCATGTGT
CAGAGGTTTTCACCGTCATCACCGAAACGCGCGAGGCAGCTGCGGTAAAGCTCATCAGCGTGGTCGTGAA
GCGATTCACAGATGTCTGCCTGTTCATCCGCGTCCAGCTCGTTGAGTTTCTCCAGAAGCGTTAATGTCTG
GCTTCTGATAAAGCGGGCCATGTTAAGGGCGGTTTTTTCCTGTTTGGTCACTGATGCCTCCGTGTAAGGG
GGATTTCTGTTCATGGGGGTAATGATACCGATGAAACGAGAGAGGATGCTCACGATACGGGTTACTGATG
ATGAACATGCCCGGTTACTGGAACGTTGTGAGGGTAAACAACTGGCGGTATGGATGCGGCGGGACCAGAG
AAAAATCACTCAGGGTCAATGCCAGCGCTTCGTTAATACAGATGTAGGTGTTCCACAGGGTAGCCAGCAG
CATCCTGCGATGCAGATCCGGAACATAATGGTGCAGGGCGCTGACTTCCGCGTTTCCAGACTTTACGAAA
CACGGAAACCGAAGACCATTCATGTTGTTGCTCAGGTCGCAGACGTTTTGCAGCAGCAGTCGCTTCACGT
TCGCTCGCGTATCGGTGATTCATTCTGCTAACCAGTAAGGCAACCCCGCCAGCCTAGCCGGGTCCTCAAC
GACAGGAGCACGATCATGCGCACCCGTGGGGCCGCCATGCCGGCGATAATGGCCTGCTTCTCGCCGAAAC
GTTTGGTGGCGGGACCAGTGACGAAGGCTTGAGCGAGGGCGTGCAAGATTCCGAATACCGCAAGCGACAG
GCCGATCATCGTCGCGCTCCAGCGAAAGCGGTCCTCGCCGAAAATGACCCAGAGCGCTGCCGGCACCTGT
CCTACGAGTTGCATGATAAAGAAGACAGTCATAAGTGCGGCGACGATAGTCATGCCCCGCGCCCACCGGA
AGGAGCTGACTGGGTTGAAGGCTCTCAAGGGCATCGGTCGAGATCCCGGTGCCTAATGAGTGAGCTAACT
TACATTAATTGCGTTGCGCTCACTGCCCGCTTTCCAGTCGGGAAACCTGTCGTGCCAGCTGCATTAATGA
ATCGGCCAACGCGCGGGGAGAGGCGGTTTGCGTATTGGGCGCCAGGGTGGTTTTTCTTTTCACCAGTGAG
ACGGGCAACAGCTGATTGCCCTTCACCGCCTGGCCCTGAGAGAGTTGCAGCAAGCGGTCCACGCTGGTTT
GCCCCAGCAGGCGAAAATCCTGTTTGATGGTGGTTAACGGCGGGATATAACATGAGCTGTCTTCGGTATC
GTCGTATCCCACTACCGAGATATCCGCACCAACGCGCAGCCCGGACTCGGTAATGGCGCGCATTGCGCCC
AGCGCCATCTGATCGTTGGCAACCAGCATCGCAGTGGGAACGATGCCCTCATTCAGCATTTGCATGGTTT
GTTGAAAACCGGACATGGCACTCCAGTCGCCTTCCCGTTCCGCTATCGGCTGAATTTGATTGCGAGTGAG
ATATTTATGCCAGCCAGCCAGACGCAGACGCGCCGAGACAGAACTTAATGGGCCCGCTAACAGCGCGATT
TGCTGGTGACCCAATGCGACCAGATGCTCCACGCCCAGTCGCGTACCGTCTTCATGGGAGAAAATAATAC
TGTTGATGGGTGTCTGGTCAGAGACATCAAGAAATAACGCCGGAACATTAGTGCAGGCAGCTTCCACAGC
AATGGCATCCTGGTCATCCAGCGGATAGTTAATGATCAGCCCACTGACGCGTTGCGCGAGAAGATTGTGC
ACCGCCGCTTTACAGGCTTCGACGCCGCTTCGTTCTACCATCGACACCACCACGCTGGCACCCAGTTGAT
CGGCGCGAGATTTAATCGCCGCGACAATTTGCGACGGCGCGTGCAGGGCCAGACTGGAGGTGGCAACGCC
AATCAGCAACGACTGTTTGCCCGCCAGTTGTTGTGCCACGCGGTTGGGAATGTAATTCAGCTCCGCCATC
GCCGCTTCCACTTTTTCCCGCGTTTTCGCAGAAACGTGGCTGGCCTGGTTCACCACGCGGGAAACGGTCT
GATAAGAGACACCGGCATACTCTGCGACATCGTATAACGTTACTGGTTTCACATTCACCACCCTGAATTG
ACTCTCTTCCGGGCGCTATCATGCCATACCGCGAAAGGTTTTGCGCCATTCGATGGTGTCCGGGATCTCG
ACGCTCTCCCTTATGCGACTCCTGCATTAGGAAGCAGCCCAGTAGTAGGTTGAGGCCGTTGAGCACCGCC
GCCGCAAGGAATGGTGCATGCAAGGAGATGGCGCCCAACAGTCCCCCGGCCAC
Features (pLannotate 1.2.2; 21 found; start..end, strand, type, name):
    176..194     +  promoter       T7 promoter: promoter for bacteriophage T7 RNA polymerase
    195..219     +  protein_bind   lac operator: The lac repressor binds to the lac operator to inhibit transcription in E. coli. This inhibition can be relieved by adding lactose or isopropyl-β-D-thiogalactopyranoside (IPTG). lac repressor encoded by lacI
    234..256     +  RBS            RBS: efficient ribosome binding site from bacteriophage T7 gene 10 (Olins and Rangwala, 1989)
    275..291     +  CDS            capTEV™ (fragment): composite tag for in vivo biotinylation, TEV protease cleavage, and 6xHis tagging
    302..319     +  CDS            thrombin site: thrombin recognition and cleavage site
    323..718     +  CDS            PLAAT4 (fragment): PLAT4_HUMAN - Also known as RARRES3, RIG1, TIG3. Experimental evidence at protein level: Swiss-Prot protein existence level 1. Exhibits both phospholipase A1/2 and acyltransferase activities (PubMed:19615464, PubMed:22605381, PubMed:22825852, PubMed:26503625). Shows phospholipase A1 (PLA1) and A2 (PLA2), catalyzing the calcium-independent release of fatty acids from the sn-1 or sn-2 position of glycerophospholipids (PubMed:19615464, PubMed:22605381, PubMed:22825852). For most substrates, PLA1 activity is much higher than PLA2 activity (PubMed:19615464). Shows O- acyltransferase activity, catal
    728..745     +  CDS            9xHis (fragment): 9xHis affinity tag
    755..804     +  CDS            SET1 (fragment): solubility-enhancement tag derived from T7 phage gene 10B
    812..859     +  terminator     T7 terminator: transcription terminator for bacteriophage T7 RNA polymerase
    896..1324    +  rep_origin     f1 ori (sequence partly withheld): f1 bacteriophage origin of replication; arrow indicates direction of (+) strand synthesis
   1377..1434    +  promoter       AmpR promoter (fragment): bla
   1443..2258    -  CDS            KanR: aminoglycoside phosphotransferase; aph(3')-Ia; confers resistance to kanamycin in bacteria or G418 (Geneticin®) in eukaryotes
   2380..2968    +  rep_origin     ori: high-copy-number ColE1/pMB1/pBR322/pUC origin of replication
   3154..3293    -  misc_feature   bom: basis of mobility region from pBR322
   3395..3586    -  CDS            rop: Rop protein, which maintains plasmids at low copy number; rop
   3603..3983    +  CDS            YPB1_ECOLX: Protein predicted: Swiss-Prot protein existence level 4. From Escherichia coli.
   4055..4346    -  CDS            TcR (fragment): tetracycline efflux protein; tet; confers resistance to tetracycline
   4361..4382    -  protein_bind   CAP binding site: CAP binding activates transcription in the presence of cAMP. E. coli catabolite activator protein
   4395..5477    -  CDS            lacI: lac repressor; lacI; The lac repressor binds to the lac operator to inhibit transcription in E. coli. This inhibition can be relieved by adding lactose or isopropyl-β-D-thiogalactopyranoside (IPTG).
   5478..5555    -  promoter       lacI promoter: lacI
   5563..154     -  CDS            TcR (fragment) (across the origin): tetracycline efflux protein; tet; confers resistance to tetracycline
