[The description below was written by a language model from this plasmid's Addgene catalogue record and pLannotate feature annotations shown in this document.]
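Description:
pET28b-hTIG3-1-132 is a bacterial expression plasmid built on the Novagen pET28b backbone for producing the N-terminal region of human TIG3 (also called RARRES3, RIG1 or PLAAT4) in E. coli. The name indicates residues 1–132, and the roughly 400 bp insert, annotated as a PLAAT4 fragment, was cloned between the NdeI and XhoI sites, both of which are retained. PLAAT4 is annotated as an enzyme with phospholipase A1/A2 and acyltransferase activities. The plasmid is selected with kanamycin through the aph(3')-Ia KanR gene and replicates from a pBR322-type ColE1 origin accompanied by the bom region and the rop gene, consistent with the low copy number listed. An f1 origin is also present, along with short tetracycline-resistance fragments that are backbone remnants rather than functional markers.

Expression is driven by a T7 promoter followed by a lac operator and the T7 gene 10 ribosome binding site, with a T7 terminator downstream. The plasmid-borne lacI gene supplies repressor, so transcription is held off until IPTG is added in a host that provides T7 RNA polymerase. The coding region begins with the backbone-encoded N-terminal His tag (picked up by the annotation software as a fragment of a composite tag) and a thrombin cleavage site, allowing metal-affinity purification and subsequent tag removal. A second His-tag sequence lies just after the XhoI site. The record lists only the N-terminal tag, and whether the downstream tag is translated depends on a stop codon that the table does not show. The sequenced record is 5,688 nt, slightly larger than the approximate catalogue size. The construct is intended for recombinant expression, purification and biochemical characterization of the TIG3 N-terminal domain.
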