Addgene plasmid #100720: pET28b-hTIG3-1-132
Purpose: Expression of N-terminal region of human TIG3 in E.coli
Depositing lab: Byung Il Lee. Depositing organization: National Cancer Center (KR). Publication: Expression, purification and biochemical characterization of the N-terminal regions of human TIG3 and HRASLS3 proteins. Han BG, Cho JW, Cho YD, Kim SY, Yoon HJ, Song HK, Cheong HK, Jeon YH, Lee DK, Lee S, Lee BI. Protein Expr Purif. 2010 May;71(1):103-7. doi: 10.1016/j.pep.2010.01.018. Epub 2010 Jan 25. PubMed 20100577.
Backbone
  Vector backbone: pET28b
  Backbone manufacturer: Novagen
  Backbone size w/o insert (bp): 5200
  Total vector size (bp): 5500
  Vector type: Bacterial Expression
Growth in bacteria
  Bacterial resistance: Kanamycin, 50 μg/mL
  Growth temperature: 37°C
  Growth strain: DH5alpha
  Copy number: Low Copy
Gene/Insert
  Gene/Insert name: RARRES3 (alt names: RIG1; TIG3)
  Species: H. sapiens (human)
  Insert size (bp): 400
  Entrez Gene: PLAAT4 (a.k.a. HRASLS4, HRSL4, PLA1/2-3, PLAAT-4, RARRES3, RIG1, TIG3)
  Promoter: T7 promotor
  Tag / fusion protein: His (N terminal on backbone)
  Cloning method: Restriction Enzyme; 5′ cloning site NdeI (not destroyed); 3′ cloning site XhoI (not destroyed)
  Sequencing primers: 5′ TAATACGACTCACTATAGGG (T7 promoter primer); 3′ CCGCTGAGCAATAACTAGC (T7 terminator primer)
Terms and licenses: Academic/Nonprofit Terms; Industry Terms: Not Available to Industry
How to cite: pET28b-hTIG3-1-132 was a gift from Byung Il Lee (Addgene plasmid # 100720 ; http://n2t.net/addgene:100720 ; RRID:Addgene_100720)
